Addgene plasmid #164985: pCAG-TWIN-STREP-FLAG-NPRL2
Purpose: NPRL2 expressing vector for mammalian cells
Depositing lab: Roberto Zoncu. Depositing organization: University of California, Berkeley. Publication: Structural mechanism of a Rag GTPase activation checkpoint by the lysosomal folliculin complex. Lawrence RE, Fromm SA, Fu Y, Yokom AL, Kim DJ, Thelen AM, Young LN, Lim CY, Samelson AJ, Hurley JH, Zoncu R. Science. 2019 Nov 22;366(6468):971-977. doi: 10.1126/science.aax0364. Epub 2019 Oct 31. PubMed 31672913.
Backbone
  Vector backbone: pCAG TWIN STREP FLAG
  Backbone size w/o insert (bp): 4960
  Vector type: Mammalian Expression
Growth in bacteria
  Bacterial resistance: Ampicillin, 100 μg/mL
  Growth temperature: 37°C
  Growth strain: DH5alpha
  Copy number: High Copy
Gene/Insert
  Gene/Insert name: NPRL2
  Species: H. sapiens (human)
  Insert size (bp): 1143
  Entrez Gene: NPRL2 (a.k.a. FFEVF2, NPR2, NPR2L, TUSC4)
  Promoter: CAG
  Tag / fusion protein: 2xSTREP FLAG (N terminal on backbone)
  Cloning method: Restriction Enzyme; 5′ cloning site KpnI (not destroyed); 3′ cloning site XhoI (not destroyed)
  Sequencing primers: 5′ pCAG-F: CTTCTTCTTTTTCCTACAGCTCCTGGGC; 3′ pCAG-R: CAGTGGTATTTGTGAGCCAGGGCATT
Terms and licenses: Academic/Nonprofit Terms; Industry Terms: Not Available to Industry
How to cite: pCAG-TWIN-STREP-FLAG-NPRL2 was a gift from Roberto Zoncu (Addgene plasmid # 164985 ; http://n2t.net/addgene:164985 ; RRID:Addgene_164985)
