[The description below was written by a language model from this plasmid's Addgene catalogue record and pLannotate feature annotations shown in this document.]
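Description:
pCAG-TWIN-STREP-FLAG-NPRL2 is a mammalian expression plasmid of about 6.1 kb that drives production of human NPRL2 (also known as TUSC4 or NPR2L) carrying an N-terminal tandem affinity tag. It is built on the pCAG TWIN STREP FLAG backbone and is propagated in E. coli through a high-copy ColE1/pUC-type origin, with selection by ampicillin resistance from a β-lactamase gene under its own bla promoter. No mammalian selection marker is annotated, so the plasmid appears suited to transient transfection. A short SV40 origin segment is present, which could support episomal replication in cells that express large T antigen. Remnant lac promoter/operator and lacI fragments are carryover from the cloning backbone.

Expression comes from the CAG promoter, seen in the feature table as the CMV immediate-early enhancer followed by the chimeric chicken β-actin/rabbit β-globin intron. This strong, broadly active arrangement gives high expression in many mammalian cell types. Downstream lie two Strep-Tag II units (the Twin-Strep configuration) and a FLAG epitope with its enterokinase site, followed by the roughly 1.14 kb NPRL2 coding sequence, which was inserted between retained KpnI and XhoI sites. The transcript terminates at a rabbit β-globin polyadenylation signal. The short "HBB" fragments flagging the cassette are most likely β-globin exon sequence belonging to the promoter and terminator modules, not expressed protein.

The Twin-Strep tag allows gentle, high-affinity capture on Strep-Tactin resin, and FLAG offers an alternative handle for purification, immunoprecipitation or detection. The associated publication concerns the structure and regulation of Rag GTPase complexes at the lysosome, which is consistent with use of this plasmid for producing and purifying NPRL2 from mammalian cells, although the record states only that it is an NPRL2 expression vector.
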