Features (pLannotate 1.2.2; 20 found; start..end, strand, type, name):
      4..383     +  enhancer       CMV enhancer: human cytomegalovirus immediate early enhancer
    663..1679    +  intron         chimeric intron: chimera between introns from chicken β-actin and rabbit β-globin
   1677..1733    +  CDS            HBB (fragment): HBB_LEPEU - Experimental evidence at protein level: Swiss-Prot protein existence level 1. Involved in oxygen transport from the lung to the various peripheral tissues. From Lepus europaeus (European hare).
   1768..1787    +  CDS            Strep-Tag II (fragment): peptide that binds Strep-Tactin®, an engineered form of streptavidin
   1828..1850    +  CDS            Strep-Tag II (fragment): peptide that binds Strep-Tactin®, an engineered form of streptavidin
   1858..1881    +  CDS            FLAG: FLAG® epitope tag, followed by an enterokinase cleavage site
   1888..3027    +  CDS            NPRL2: NPRL2_HUMAN - Also known as TUSC4 From Homo sapiens (Human).
   3037..3114    +  CDS            HBB (fragment): HBB_PONPY - Experimental evidence at transcript level: Swiss-Prot protein existence level 2. Involved in oxygen transport from the lung to the various peripheral tissues. From Pongo pygmaeus (Bornean orangutan).
   3185..3240    +  polyA_signal   β-globin poly(A) signal: rabbit β-globin polyadenylation signal (Gil and Proudfoot, 1987)
   3625..3641    -  protein_bind   lac operator: The lac repressor binds to the lac operator to inhibit transcription in E. coli. This inhibition can be relieved by adding lactose or isopropyl-β-D-thiogalactopyranoside (IPTG). lac repressor encoded by lacI
   3649..3679    -  promoter       lac promoter: promoter for the E. coli lac operon
   3694..3715    -  protein_bind   CAP binding site: CAP binding activates transcription in the presence of cAMP. E. coli catabolite activator protein
   3728..3767    -  CDS            lacI (fragment): lac repressor; lacI; The lac repressor binds to the lac operator to inhibit transcription in E. coli. This inhibition can be relieved by adding lactose or isopropyl-β-D-thiogalactopyranoside (IPTG).
   3774..3796    +  promoter       SV40 promoter (fragment): SV40 enhancer and early promoter
   3820..3955    +  rep_origin     SV40 ori: SV40 origin of replication
   3975..4109    +  polyA_signal   SV40 poly(A) signal: SV40 polyadenylation signal
   4111..4165    -  CDS            lacI (fragment): lac repressor; lacI; The lac repressor binds to the lac operator to inhibit transcription in E. coli. This inhibition can be relieved by adding lactose or isopropyl-β-D-thiogalactopyranoside (IPTG).
   4348..4936    -  rep_origin     ori: high-copy-number ColE1/pMB1/pBR322/pUC origin of replication
   5107..5967    -  CDS            AmpR: β-lactamase; bla; confers resistance to ampicillin, carbenicillin, and related antibiotics
   5968..6072    -  promoter       AmpR promoter: bla
>Addgene plasmid #164985 | pCAG-TWIN-STREP-FLAG-NPRL2 | addgene full sequence | sequence record 327931 | Addgene NGS Result
GTCGACATTGATTATTGACTAGTTATTAATAGTAATCAATTACGGGGTCATTAGTTCATAGCCCATATAT
GGAGTTCCGCGTTACATAACTTACGGTAAATGGCCCGCCTGGCTGACCGCCCAACGACCCCCGCCCATTG
ACGTCAATAATGACGTATGTTCCCATAGTAACGCCAATAGGGACTTTCCATTGACGTCAATGGGTGGAGT
ATTTACGGTAAACTGCCCACTTGGCAGTACATCAAGTGTATCATATGCCAAGTACGCCCCCTATTGACGT
CAATGACGGTAAATGGCCCGCCTGGCATTATGCCCAGTACATGACCTTATGGGACTTTCCTACTTGGCAG
TACATCTACGTATTAGTCATCGCTATTACCATGGTCGAGGTGAGCCCCACGTTCTGCTTCACTCTCCCCA
TCTCCCCCCCCTCCCCACCCCCAATTTTGTATTTATTTATTTTTTAATTATTTTGTGCAGCGATGGGGGC
GGGGGGGGGGGGGGGGSGSGCSCSRGGSGGGGSGGGGSGGGGSGRGGGGSGGGGSGGGGSGRGGSGGRGR
GGKGSGGSGGCAGCCAATCAGAGCGGCGCGCTCCGAAAGTTTCCTTTTATGGCGAGGCGGCGGCGGCGGC
GGCCCTATAAAAAGCGAAGCGCGCGGCGGGCGGGAGTCGCTGCGCGCTGCCTTCGCCCCGTGCCCCGCTC
CGCCGCCGCCTCGCGCCGCCCGCCCCGGCTCTGACTGACCGCGTTACTCCCACAGGTGAGCGGGCGGGAC
GGCCCTTCTCCTCCGGGCTGTAATTAGCGCTTGGTTTAATGACGGCTTGTTTCTTTTCTGTGGCTGCGTG
AAAGCCTTGAGGGGCTCCGGGAGGGCCCTTTGTGCGGGGGGAGCGGCTCGGGGGGTGCGTGCGTGTGTGT
GTGCGTGGGGAGCGCCGCGTGCGGCTCCGCGCTGCCCGGCGGCTGTGAGCGCTGCGGGCGCGGCGCGGGG
CTTTGTGCGCTCCGCAGTGTGCGCGAGGGGAGCGCGGCCGGGGGCGGTGCCCCGCGGTGCGGGGGGGGCT
GCGAGGGGAACAAAGGCTGCGTGCGGGGTGTGTGCGTGGGGGGGTGAGCAGGGGGTGTGGGCGCGTCGGT
CGGGCTGCAACCCCCCCTGCACCCCCCTCCCCGAGTTGCTGAGCACGGCCCGGCTTCGGGTGCGGGGCTC
CGTACGGGGCGTGGCGCGGGGCTCGCCGTGCCGGGCGGGGGGKGGCGGCAGGKGGGGGKGCCGGGCGGGG
CGGGGCCGCCYCGGGCSGGGGRGGGSKCGGGGGRGGGGCGCGGCGGCCCCCGGAGCGCCGGCGGCTGTCG
AGGCGCGGCGAGCCGCAGCCATTGCCTTTTATGGTAATCGTGCGAGAGGGCGCAGGGACTTCCTTTGTCC
CAAATCTGTGCGGAGCCGAAATCTGGGAGGCGCCGCCGCACCCCCTCTAGCGGGCGCGGGGCGAAGCGGT
GCGGCGCCGGCAGGAAGGAAATGGGCGGGGAGGGCCTTCGTGCGTCGCCGCGCCGCCGTCCCCTTCTCCC
TCTCCAGCCTCGGGGCTGTCCGCGGGGGGACGGCTGCCTTCGGGGGGGACGGGGCAGGGCGGGGTTCGGC
TTCTGGCGTGTGACCGGCGGCTCTAGAGCCTCTGCTAACCATGTTCATGCCTTCTTCTTTTTCCTACAGC
TCCTGGGCAACGTGCTGGTTATTGTGCTGTCTCATCATTTTGGCAAAGAATTCCTCGATCGACGGTATCG
ATGCCACCATGGCTAGCTGGAGCCACCCGCAGTTCGAGAAAGGTGGAGGTGCCCGAGGTGGATCGGGAGG
TGGATCGTGGAGCCACCCGCAGTTCGAAAAAGGATTCGATTACAAGGATGACGATGACAAGGGTACCATG
GGCTCCGGCTGCAGGATCGAGTGTATCTTCTTTTCTGAGTTCCACCCTACCCTGGGCCCAAAGATCACAT
ACCAGGTGCCAGAGGACTTCATCTCCCGCGAGCTGTTTGATACCGTGCAGGTGTATATCATCACAAAGCC
CGAGCTGCAGAACAAGCTGATCACCGTGACAGCTATGGAGAAGAAGCTGATCGGCTGCCCCGTGTGCATC
GAGCACAAGAAGTACTCTCGGAACGCCCTGCTGTTCAATCTGGGCTTCGTGTGCGACGCCCAGGCCAAGA
CATGTGCCCTGGAGCCAATCGTGAAGAAGCTGGCCGGCTATCTGACCACACTGGAGCTGGAGAGCAGCTT
CGTGAGCATGGAGGAGTCTAAGCAGAAGCTGGTGCCCATCATGACCATCCTGCTGGAGGAGCTGAACGCC
AGCGGCAGGTGCACCCTGCCTATCGACGAGTCCAATACAATCCACCTGAAAGTGATCGAGCAGCGCCCCG
ACCCCCCTGTGGCACAGGAGTACGATGTGCCCGTGTTCACCAAGGACAAGGAGGATTTCTTTAACTCTCA
GTGGGACCTGACCACACAGCAGATCCTGCCCTATATCGACGGCTTTCGGCACATCCAGAAGATCAGCGCC
GAGGCAGACGTGGAGCTGAACCTGGTGAGAATCGCCATCCAGAATCTGCTGTACTATGGCGTGGTGACAC
TGGTGAGCATCCTGCAGTACTCCAACGTGTACTGCCCAACCCCCAAGGTGCAGGACCTGGTGGACGATAA
GTCTCTGCAGGAGGCCTGTCTGAGCTACGTGACCAAGCAGGGCCACAAGCGGGCCTCCCTGAGAGACGTG
TTCCAGCTGTATTGTTCTCTGAGCCCTGGCACCACAGTGAGGGACCTGATCGGCCGCCACCCACAGCAGC
TGCAGCACGTGGATGAGAGGAAGCTGATCCAGTTTGGCCTGATGAAGAATCTGATCCGGAGACTGCAGAA
GTACCCAGTGAGGGTGACCCGCGAGGAGCAGTCTCACCCAGCCAGACTGTACACAGGCTGCCACAGCTAT
GATGAGATCTGCTGTAAGACCGGCATGTCCTACCACGAGCTGGACGAGAGACTGGAGAACGATCCTAATA
TCATCATCTGTTGGAAGTAACTCGAGGAATTCACTCCTCAGGTGCAGGCTGCCTATCAGAAGGTGGTGGC
TGGTGTGGCCAATGCCCTGGCTCACAAATACCACTGAGATCTTTTTCCCTCTGCCAAAAATTATGGGGAC
ATCATGAAGCCCCTTGAGCATCTGACTTCTGGCTAATAAAGGAAATTTATTTTCATTGCAATAGTGTGTT
GGAATTTTTTGTGTCTCTCACTCGGAAGGACATATGGGAGGGCAAATCATTTAAAACATCAGAATGAGTA
TTTGGTTTAGAGTTTGGCAACATATGCCCATATGCTGGCTGCCATGAACAAAGGTTGGCTATAAAGAGGT
CATCAGTATATGAAACAGCCCCCTGCTGTCCATTCCTTATTCCATAGAAAAGCCTTGACTTGAGGTTAGA
TTTTTTTTATATTTTGTTTTGTGTTATTTTTTTCTTTAACATCCCTAAAATTTTCCTTACATGTTTTACT
AGCCAGATTTTTCCTCCTCTCCTGACTACTCCCAGTCATAGCTGTCCCTCTTCTCTTATGGAGATCCCTC
GACCTGCAGCCCAAGCTTGGCGTAATCATGGTCATAGCTGTTTCCTGTGTGAAATTGTTATCCGCTCACA
ATTCCACACAACATACGAGCCGGAAGCATAAAGTGTAAAGCCTGGGGTGCCTAATGAGTGAGCTAACTCA
CATTAATTGCGTTGCGCTCACTGCCCGCTTTCCAGTCGGGAAACCTGTCGTGCCAGCGGATCCGCATCTC
AATTAGTCAGCAACCATAGTCCCGCCCCTAACTCCGCCCATCCCGCCCCTAACTCCGCCCAGTTCCGCCC
ATTCTCCGCCCCATGGCTGACTAATTTTTTTTATTTATGCAGAGGCCGAGGCCGCCTCGGCCTCTGAGCT
ATTCCAGAAGTAGTGAGGAGGCTTTTTTGGAGGCCTAGGCTTTTGCAAAAAGCTAACTTGTTTATTGCAG
CTTATAATGGTTACAAATAAAGCAATAGCATCACAAATTTCACAAATAAAGCATTTTTTTCACTGCATTC
TAGTTGTGGTTTGTCCAAACTCATCAATGTATCTTATCATGTCTGGATCCGCTGCATTAATGAATCGGCC
AACGCGCGGGGAGAGGCGGTTTGCGTATTGGGCGCTCTTCCGCTTCCTCGCTCACTGACTCGCTGCGCTC
GGTCGTTCGGCTGCGGCGAGCGGTATCAGCTCACTCAAAGGCGGTAATACGGTTATCCACAGAATCAGGG
GATAACGCAGGAAAGAACATGTGAGCAAAAGGCCAGCAAAAGGCCAGGAACCGTAAAAAGGCCGCGTTGC
TGGCGTTTTTCCATAGGCTCCGCCCCCCTGACGAGCATCACAAAAATCGACGCTCAAGTCAGAGGTGGCG
AAACCCGACAGGACTATAAAGATACCAGGCGTTTCCCCCTGGAAGCTCCCTCGTGCGCTCTCCTGTTCCG
ACCCTGCCGCTTACCGGATACCTGTCCGCCTTTCTCCCTTCGGGAAGCGTGGCGCTTTCTCATAGCTCAC
GCTGTAGGTATCTCAGTTCGGTGTAGGTCGTTCGCTCCAAGCTGGGCTGTGTGCACGAACCCCCCGTTCA
GCCCGACCGCTGCGCCTTATCCGGTAACTATCGTCTTGAGTCCAACCCGGTAAGACACGACTTATCGCCA
CTGGCAGCAGCCACTGGTAACAGGATTAGCAGAGCGAGGTATGTAGGCGGTGCTACAGAGTTCTTGAAGT
GGTGGCCTAACTACGGCTACACTAGAAGAACAGTATTTGGTATCTGCGCTCTGCTGAAGCCAGTTACCTT
CGGAAAAAGAGTTGGTAGCTCTTGATCCGGCAAACAAACCACCGCTGGTAGCGGTGGTTTTTTTGTTTGC
AAGCAGCAGATTACGCGCAGAAAAAAAGGATCTCAAGAAGATCCTTTGATCTTTTCTACGGGGTCTGACG
CTCAGTGGAACGAAAACTCACGTTAAGGGATTTTGGTCATGAGATTATCAAAAAGGATCTTCACCTAGAT
CCTTTTAAATTAAAAATGAAGTTTTAAATCAATCTAAAGTATATATGAGTAAACTTGGTCTGACAGTTAC
CAATGCTTAATCAGTGAGGCACCTATCTCAGCGATCTGTCTATTTCGTTCATCCATAGTTGCCTGACTCC
CCGTCGTGTAGATAACTACGATACGGGAGGGCTTACCATCTGGCCCCAGTGCTGCAATGATACCGCGAGA
CCCACGCTCACCGGCTCCAGATTTATCAGCAATAAACCAGCCAGCCGGAAGGGCCGAGCGCAGAAGTGGT
CCTGCAACTTTATCCGCCTCCATCCAGTCTATTAATTGTTGCCGGGAAGCTAGAGTAAGTAGTTCGCCAG
TTAATAGTTTGCGCAACGTTGTTGCCATTGCTACAGGCATCGTGGTGTCACGCTCGTCGTTTGGTATGGC
TTCATTCAGCTCCGGTTCCCAACGATCAAGGCGAGTTACATGATCCCCCATGTTGTGCAAAAAAGCGGTT
AGCTCCTTCGGTCCTCCGATCGTTGTCAGAAGTAAGTTGGCCGCAGTGTTATCACTCATGGTTATGGCAG
CACTGCATAATTCTCTTACTGTCATGCCATCCGTAAGATGCTTTTCTGTGACTGGTGAGTACTCAACCAA
GTCATTCTGAGAATAGTGTATGCGGCGACCGAGTTGCTCTTGCCCGGCGTCAATACGGGATAATACCGCG
CCACATAGCAGAACTTTAAAAGTGCTCATCATTGGAAAACGTTCTTCGGGGCGAAAACTCTCAAGGATCT
TACCGCTGTTGAGATCCAGTTCGATGTAACCCACTCGTGCACCCAACTGATCTTCAGCATCTTTTACTTT
CACCAGCGTTTCTGGGTGAGCAAAAACAGGAAGGCAAAATGCCGCAAAAAAGGGAATAAGGGCGACACGG
AAATGTTGAATACTCATACTCTTCCTTTTTCAATATTATTGAAGCATTTATCAGGGTTATTGTCTCATGA
GCGGATACATATTTGAATGTATTTAGAAAAATAAACAAATAGGGGTTCCGCGCACATTTCCCCGAAAAGT
GCCACCTG
