>Addgene plasmid #164985 | pCAG-TWIN-STREP-FLAG-NPRL2 | depositor partial sequence | sequence record 320470 | CTTCTTCTTTTTCCTACAGCTCCTGGGC
ATCGATGCCACCATGGCTAGCTGGAGCCACCCGCAGTTCGAGAAAGGTGGAGGTGCCCGAGGTGGATCGG
GAGGTGGATCGTGGAGCCACCCGCAGTTCGAAAAAGGATTCGATTACAAGGATGACGATGACAAGGGTAC
CATGGGCTCCGGCTGCAGGATCGAGTGTATCTTCTTTTCTGAGTTCCACCCTACCCTGGGCCCAAAGATC
ACATACCAGGTGCCAGAGGACTTCATCTCCCGCGAGCTGTTTGATACCGTGCAGGTGTATATCATCACAA
AGCCCGAGCTGCAGAACAAGCTGATCACCGTGACAGCTATGGAGAAGAAGCTGATCGGCTGCCCCGTGTG
CATCGAGCACAAGAAGTACTCTCGGAACGCCCTGCTGTTCAATCTGGGCTTCGTGTGCGACGCCCAGGCC
AAGACATGTGCCCTGGAGCCAATCGTGAAGAAGCTGGCCGGCTATCTGACCACACTGGAGCTGGAGAGCA
GCTTCGTGAGCATGGAGGAGTCTAAGCAGAAGCTGGTGCCCATCATGACCATCCTGCTGGAGGAGCTGAA
CGCCAGCGGCAGGTGCACCCTGCCTATCGACGAGTCCAATACAATCCACCTGAAAGTGATCGAGCAGCGC
CCCGACCCCCCTGTGGCACAGGAGTACGATGTGCCCGTGTTCACCAAGGACAAGGAGGATTTCTTTAACT
CTCAGTGGGACCTGACCACACAGCAGATCCTGCCCTATATCGACGGCTTTCGGCACATCCAGAAGATCAG
CGCCGAGGCAGACGTGGAGCTGAACCTGGTGAGAATCGCCATCCAGAATCTGCTGTACTATGGCGTGGTG
ACACTGGTGAGCATCCTGCAGTACTCCAACGTGTACTGCCCAACCCCCAAGGTGCAGGACCTGGTGGACG
ATAAGTCTCTGCAGGAGGCCTGTCTGAGCTACGTGACCAAGCAGGGCCACAAGCGGGCCTCCCTGAGAGA
CGTGTTCCAGCTGTATTGTTCTTTGAGCCCTGGCACCACAGTGAGGGACCTGATCGGCCGCCACCCACAG
CAGCTGCAGCACGTGGATGAGAGGAAGCTGATCCAGTTTGGCCTGATGAAGAATCTGATCCGGAGACTGC
AGAAGTACCCAGTGAGGGTGACCCGCGAGGAGCAGTCTCACCCAGCCAGACTGTACACAGGCTGCCACAG
CTATGATGAGATCTGCTGTAAGACCGGCATGTCCTACCACGAGCTGGACGAGAGACTGGAGAACGATCCT
AATATCATCATCTGTTGGAAGTGACTCGAGGAATTC
